Addgene plasmid #39493: pSG5-myc-p110α_wt
Depositing lab: Julian Downward. Depositing organization: Cancer Research UK. Publication: Activation of phosphoinositide 3-kinase by interaction with Ras and by point mutation. Rodriguez-Viciana P, Warne PH, Vanhaesebroeck B, Waterfield MD, Downward J. EMBO J. 1996 May 15;15(10):2442-51. PubMed 8665852.
Backbone
  Vector backbone: pSG5
  Backbone manufacturer: Stratagene
  Vector type: Eukaryotic
Growth in bacteria
  Bacterial resistance: Ampicillin, 100 μg/mL
  Growth temperature: 37°C
  Growth strain: DH5alpha
  Copy number: High Copy
Gene/Insert
  Gene/Insert name: p110 (alt name: PIK3CA)
  Species: B. taurus (bovine)
  GenBank ID: M93252
  Entrez Gene: PIK3CA
  Tag / fusion protein: myc (N terminal on insert)
  Cloning method: Restriction Enzyme; 5′ cloning site BamHI (not destroyed); 3′ cloning site BamHI (not destroyed)
  Sequencing primers: 5′ CAG-F
Terms and licenses: Academic/Nonprofit Terms; Industry Terms: Not Available to Industry
How to cite: pSG5-myc-p110α_wt was a gift from Julian Downward (Addgene plasmid # 39493 ; http://n2t.net/addgene:39493 ; RRID:Addgene_39493)
