[The description below was written by a language model from this plasmid's Addgene catalogue record.]
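Description:
pSG5-myc-p110α_wt is a eukaryotic expression plasmid built on the Stratagene pSG5 backbone and carrying the wild-type bovine (B. taurus) p110α catalytic subunit of phosphoinositide 3-kinase, the product of the PIK3CA gene. It is maintained in E. coli as a high-copy plasmid under ampicillin selection. No feature table accompanies the entry, so the promoter, polyadenylation signal and origins are not explicitly listed. pSG5 is generally known as a transient mammalian expression vector that drives inserts from the SV40 early promoter, with a β-globin intron and an SV40 polyadenylation signal, and it also offers a T7 promoter for in vitro transcription. These elements are inferred from the backbone name rather than documented here. No mammalian selection marker is recorded.

The p110α coding sequence was inserted as a BamHI fragment, with the site preserved at both ends, so the insert can be excised with that single enzyme, and its orientation depended on screening during cloning. A myc epitope tag is fused to the N terminus of the protein, allowing the exogenous kinase to be detected or immunoprecipitated with anti-myc antibodies and distinguished from endogenous p110α.

The "wt" designation and the associated publication, which examined activation of PI 3-kinase through interaction with Ras and by point mutation, indicate that this construct serves as the wild-type reference for mutant p110α versions. Typical uses would be transient overexpression in mammalian cells to study Ras binding, lipid kinase activity and downstream PI 3-kinase signalling.
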