>Addgene plasmid #39493 | pSG5-myc-p110α_wt | addgene partial sequence | sequence record 51039 | pCAG-f 5'-GCAACGTGCTGGTTATTGTG-3'
CCATGGAACAGAAACTCATATCGGAGGAGGATCTACCTCCAAGACCATCATCAGGTGAACTGTGGGGCAT
CCACTTGATGCCCCCAAGAATCCTAGTAGAATGTTTACTACCAAATGGGATGATAGTGACTTTAGAATGC
CTCCGTGAGGCTACGTTAATAACGATAAAGCATGAACTATTTAAAGAAGCAAGAAAATACCCTCTCCATC
AACTTCTTCAAGATGAATCTTCTTACATTTTCGTAAGTGTTACCCAAGAAGCAGAAAGGGAAGAATTTTT
TGATGAAACAAGACGACTTTGTGACCTTCGGCTTTTTCAACCCTTTTTAAAAGTAATTGAACCAGTAGGC
AACCGTGAAGAAAAGATCCTCAATCGAGAAATTGGTTTTGCTATCGGCATGCCAGTGTGTGAATTCGATA
TGGTTAAAGATCCAGAAGTACAGGACTTCCGAAGAAATATTCTCAATGTTTGTAAAGAAGCTGTGGATCT
TAGGGATCTTAATTCACCTCATAGTAGAGCAATGTATGTTTATCCTCCAAATGTAGAATCTTCACCAGAA
CTGCCAAAGCACATATATAATAAATTGGATAAAGGGCAAATAATAGTGGTGATTTGGGTAATAGTTTCTC
CAAATAATGACAAACAGAAGTATACTCTGAAAATCAACCATGACTGTGTGCCAGAACAAGTAATTGCTGA
AGCAATCAGGAAAAAAACTCGAAGTATGTTGCTATCATCTGAACAACTAAAACTCTGTGTTTTAGAATAT
CAGGGCAAGTATATTTTAAAAGTGTGTGGATGTGATGAATACTTCCTAGAAAAATATCCTCTGAGTCAGT
ATAAGTATATAAGAAGCTGTAT
